>Addgene plasmid #90009 | pSF3-Flag-FRB-Cbir_FKBP-Myc-Nbir | depositor full sequence | sequence record 178255 | pSF3-Flag-FRB-Cbir_FKBP-Myc-Nbir sequence 8585 bps
CAAGCTAGCTTTGCTCTTAGGAGTTTCCTAATACATCCCAAACTCAAATATATAAAGCATTTGACTTGTT
CTATGCCCTAGGGGGCGGGGGGAAGCTAAGCCAGCTTTTTTTAACATTTAAAATGTTAATTCCATTTTAA
ATGCACAGATGTTTTTATTTCATAAGGGTTTCAATGTGCATGAATGCTGCAATATTCCTGTTACCAAAGC
TAGTATAAATAAAAATAGATAAACGTGGAAATTACTTAGAGTTTCTGTCATTAACGTTTCCTTCCTCAGT
TGACAACATAAATGCGCTGCTGAGCAAGCCAGTTTGCATCTGTCAGGATCAATTTCCCATTATGCCAGTC
ATATTAATTACTAGTCAATTAGTTGATTTTTATTTTTGACATATACATGTGAATGAAAGACCCCACCTGT
AGGTTTGGCAAGCTAGCTTAAGTAACGCCATTTTGCAAGGCATGGAAAAATACATAACTGAGAATAGAAA
AGTTCAGATCAAGGTCAGGAACAGATGGAACAGCTGAATATGGGCCAAACAGGATATCTGTGGTAAGCAG
TTCCTGCCCCGGCTCAGGGCCAAGAACAGATGGAACAGCTGAATATGGGCCAAACAGGATATCTGTGGTA
AGCAGTTCCTGCCCCGGCTCAGGGCCAAGAACAGATGGTCCCCAGATGCGGTCCAGCCCTCAGCAGTTTC
TAGAGAACCATCAGATGTTTCCAGGGTGCCCCAAGGACCTGAAATGACCCTGTGCCTTATTTGAACTAAC
CAATCAGTTCGCTTCTCGCTTCTGTTCGCGCGCTTATGCTCCCCGAGCTCAATAAAAGAGCCCACAACCC
CTCACTCGGGGCGCCAGTCCTCCGATTGACTGAGTCGCCCGGGTACCCGTGTATCCAATAAACCCTCTTG
CAGTTGCATCCGACTTGTGGTCTCGCTGTTCCTTGGGAGGGTCTCCTCTGAGTGATTGACTACCCGTCAG
CGGGGGTCTTTCATTTGGGGGCTCGTCCGGGATCGGGAGACCCCTGCCCAGGGACCACCGACCCACCACC
GGGAGGTAAGCTGGCCAGCAACTTATCTGTGTCTGTCCGATTGTCTAGTGTCTATGACTGATTTTATGCG
CCTGCGTCGGTACTAGTTAGCTAACTAGCTCTGTATCTGGCGGACCCGTGGTGGAACTGACGAGTTCGGA
ACACCCGGCCGCAACCCTGGGAGACGTCCCAGGGACTTCGGGGGCCGTTTTTGTGGCCCGACCTGAGTCC
TAAAATCCCGATCGTTTAGGACTCTTTGGTGCACCCCCCTTAGAGGAGGGATATGTGGTTCTGGTAGGAG
ACGAGAACCTAAAACAGTTCCCGCCTCCGTCTGAATTTTTGCTTTCGGTTTGGGACCGAAGCCGCGCCGC
GCGTCTTGTCTGCTGCAGCATCGTTCTGTGTTGTCTCTGTCTGACTGTGTTTCTGTATTTGTCTGAAAAT
ATGGGCCCGGGCTAGCCTGTTACCACTCCCTTAAGTTTGACCTTAGGTCACTGGAAAGATGTCGAGCGGA
TCGCTCACAACCAGTCGGTAGATGTCAAGAAGAGACGTTGGGTTACCTTCTGCTCTGCAGAATGGCCAAC
CTTTAACGTCGGATGGCCGCGAGACGGCACCTTTAACCGAGACCTCATCACCCAGGTTAAGATCAAGGTC
TTTTCACCTGGCCCGCATGGACACCCAGACCAGGTGGGGTACATCGTGACCTGGGAAGCCTTGGCTTTTG
ACCCCCCTCCCTGGGTCAAGCCCTTTGTACACCCTAAGCCTCCGCCTCCTCTTCCTCCATCCGCCCCGTC
TCTCCCCCTTGAACCTCCTCGTTCGACCCCGCCTCGATCCTCCCTTTATCCAGCCCTCACTCCTTCTCTA
GGCGCCCCCATATGGCCATATGAGATCCGAAGTTCCTATTCCGAAGTTCCTATTCTTCAAATAGTATAGG
AACTTCAGATCATAATCAGCCATACCACATTTGTAGAGGTTTTACTTGCTTTAAAAAACCTCCCACACCT
CCCCCTGAACCTGAAACATAAAATGAATGCAATTGTTGTTGTTAACTTGTTTATTGCAGCTTATAATGGT
TACAAATAAGGCAATAGCATCACAAATTTCACAAATAAGGCATTTTTTTCACTGCATTCTAGTTTTGGTT
TGTCCAAACTCATCAATGTATCTTATCATGTCTGGATCTCAAATCCCTCGGAAGCTGCGCCTGTCTTAGG
TTGGAGTGATACATTTTTATCACTTTTACCCGTCTTTGGATTAGGCAGTAGCTCTGACGGCCCTCCTGTC
TTAGGTTAGTGAAAAATGTCACTCTCTTACCCGTCATTGGCTGTCCAGCTTAGCTCGCAGGGGAGGTGGT
CTGGATCCATGTTTCTCCTGCTCGAACAGCTCCAGAGCGGCTCTCAGCTCTCTGATCAGCATGGCGGCCA
GGGTGTTCCGGTCCAGGTTGATGCCAGCCTCCTGCAGGGTGATCCAGCCCTGGTTCACCACGCTCTCCTC
CACTCTTCTCATGGCCATGTTGATTCCGGCTCCGATCACGATCTGAGCGGCATCGCCTGTCTTGCCTGTC
AGCTCCACCAGGATGCCAGCCAGCTTGCGGTCCTGGAGGTACAGGTCATTAGGCCACTTCACTCTCACCT
TGTCGGCTCCCAGCTTTCTCAGCACCTCGGCCATCACGATTCCGATCACCAGACTCAGTCCGATGGCAGC
AGCAGGTCCCTGCTCCAGTCTCCAGAACATGGACAGGTACAGGTTGGCTCCGAATGGGCTGAACCACTTC
CGTCCTCTGCCTCCTCTGCCAGCCTGCTGGTACTCGGCGATGCAGGCGTCGCCGGACTTCAGCTCTCCGA
TTCTGTCCAGCAGGTACTGATTGGTGGAGTCGATCACAGGCAGCACGGCCACGCTTCCGCCATCCAGCTG
TCCCAGGATCTGCTTGGCGTTCAGCAGCTGGATAGGCTCAGGCAGGCTGTAGCCCTTGCCAGGCACGGTG
AACACGTCCACTCCCCAGTCTCTCAGTGTCTGGATGTGCTTGTTGATGGCGGCTCTGCTCATTCCCAGGG
TCTCTCCCAGCTGCTCGCCAGAGTGGAACTCGCCGTTGGCCAGCAGGGCGATCAGCTTCAGGGGCACGGT
GTTGTCCTTGTCGAGATCCTCTTCTGAGATGAGTTTTTGTTCATGTTTGCCCCGGGAGGCGTAGGAGATC
TGGCCGCCGCCGGAGGAGCCGCCGCCACGCGTTTCCAGTTTTAGAAGCTCCACATCGAAGACGAGAGTGG
CATGTGGTGGGATGATGCCTGGGTGCCCAGTGGCACCATAGGCATAATCTGGAGATATAGTCAGTTTGGC
TCTCTGACCCACACTCATCTGGGCAACCCCTTCTTCCCAGCCTCGGATCACCTCCTGCTTGCCTAGCATA
AACTTAAAGGGCTTGTTTCTGTCCCGGGAGGAATCAAATTTCTTTCCATCTTCAAGCATCCCGGTGTAGT
GCACCACGCAGGTCTGGCCGCGCTTGGGGAAGGTGCGCCCGTCTCCTGGGGAGATGGTTTCCACCTGCAC
TCCCATATCGATTAGCTCGACCGCGGAGGCTGGATCGGTCCCGGTGTCTTCTATGGAGGTCAAAACAGCG
TGGATGGCGTCTCCAGGCGATCTGACGGTTCACTAAACGAGCTCTGCTTATATAGGCCTCCCACCGTACA
CGCCTACAAGCTTCTTTCACTTTTCTCTATCACTGATAGGGAGTGGTAAACTCGACTTTCACTTTTCTCT
ATCACTGATAGGGAGTGGTAAACTCGACTTTCACTTTTCTCTATCACTGATAGGGAGTGGTAAACTCGAC
TTTCACTTTTCTCTATCACTGATAGGGAGTGGTAAACTCGACTTTCACTTTTCTCTATCACTGATAGGGA
GTGGTAAACTCGACTTTCACTTTTCTCTATCACTGATAGGGAGTGGTAAACTCGACTTTCACTTTTCTCT
ATCACTGATAGGGAGTGGTAAACTCGAGGGTAGGCGTGTACGGTGGGAGGCCTATATAAGCAGAGCTCGT
TTAGTGAACCGTCAGATCGCCTGGAGACGCCATCCACGCTGTTTTGACCTCCATAGAAGACACCGGGACC
GATCCAGCCTCCGCGGAATTCGGCCGGCCTCAATTGTTTGTTTAAACATGATCCTCTGGCAT
[270 nt withheld, positions 4193-4462]
TTAATTAACGACTACAAGGACGACGATGACAAGCAGATCTCCTACGCCTCCCGGGGCGGCGGCTCCTCCG
GCGGCGGCATTAACGGACTGGCTCCTTACCTGAGCAGATGGGAGAAGCTGGACAACTTCATCAACAGACC
TGTGAAGCTGATCATCGGCGACAAGGAAATCTTCGGCATCTCCAGAGGAATCGACAAGCAGGGAGCTCTG
CTGCTGGAGCAGGACGGAATCATCAAGCCCTGGATGGGCGGAGAAATCTCCCTGAGAAGCGCAGAGAAGC
TCGAGCGGCCGCCACTGTGCTGTCGCGAACGCCGCGCGATGGAACGCGCGACCCTGCCGTAATAACGAGG
ATCTGGCCGCGAAGTTCCTATTCCGAAGTTCCTATTCTCTAGAAAGTATAGGAACTTCAGATCCGGATTA
GTCCAATTTGTTAAAGACAGGATATCAGTGGTCCAGGCTCTAGTTTTGACTCAACAATATCACCAGCTGA
AGCCTATAGAGTACGAGCCATAGATAAAATAAAAGATTTTATTTAGTCTCCAGAAAAAGGGGGGAATGAA
AGACCCCACCTGTAGGTTTGGCAAGCTAGCTCGACTTCTGTTCGCGCGCTTCTGCTCCCCGAGCTCGAGC
CCACAACCCCTCACTCGGGGCGCCAGTCCTCCGATTGACTGAGTCGCCCGGGTACCCGTGTATCCAATAA
ACCCTCTTGCAGTTGCATCCGACTTGTGGTCTCGCTGTTCCTTGGGAGGGTCTCCTCTGAGTGATTGACT
ACCCGTCAGCGGGGGTCTTTCACACATGCAGCATGTATCAAAATTAATTTGGTTTTTTTTCTTAAGTATT
TACATTAAATGGCCATAGTACTTAAAGTTACATTGGCTTCCTTGAAATAAACATGGAGTATTCAGAATGT
GTCATAAATATTTCTAATTTTAAGATAGTATCTCCATTGGCTTTCTACTTTTTCTTTTATTTTTTTTTGT
CCTCTGTCTTCCATTTGTTGTTGTTGTTGTTTGTTTGTTTGTTTGTTGGTTGGTTGGTTAATTTTTTTTT
AAAGATCCTACACTATAGTTCAAGCTAGACTATTAGCTACTCTGTAACCCAGGGTGACCTTGAAGTCATG
GGTAGCCTGCTGTTTTAGCCTTCCCACATCTAAGATTACAGGTATGAGCTATCATTTTTGGTATATTGAT
TGATTGATTGATTGATGTGTGTGTGTGTGATTGTGTTTGTGTGTGTGACTGTGAAAATGTGTGTATGGGT
GTGTGTGAATGTGTGTATGTATGTGTGTGTGTGAGTGTGTGTGTGTGTGTGTGCATGTGTGTGTGTGTGA
CTGTGTCTATGTGTATGACTGTGTGTGTGTGTGTGTGTGTGTGTGTGTGTGTGTGTGTGTGTGTGTTGTG
AAAAAATATTCTATGGTAGTGAGAGCCAACGCTCCGGCTCAGGTGTCAGGTTGGTTTTTGAGACAGAGTC
TTTCACTTAGCTTGGAATTAATTCACTGGCCGTCGTTTTACAACGTCGTGACTGGGAAAACCCTGGCGTT
ACCCAACTTAATCGCCTTGCAGCACATCCCCCTTTCGCCAGCTGGCGTAATAGCGAAGAGGCCCGCACCG
ATCGCCCTTCCCAACAGTTGCGCAGCCTGAATGGCGAATGGCGCCTGATGCGGTATTTTCTCCTTACGCA
TCTGTGCGGTATTTCACACCGCATATGGTGCACTCTCAGTACAATCTGCTCTGATGCCGCATAGTTAAGC
CAGCCCCGACACCCGCCAACACCCGCTGACGCGCCCTGACGGGCTTGTCTGCTCCCGGCATCCGCTTACA
GACAAGCTGTGACCGTCTCCGGGAGCTGCATGTGTCAGAGGTTTTCACCGTCATCACCGAAACGCGCGAT
GACGAAAGGGCCTCGTGATACGCCTATTTTTATAGGTTAATGTCATGATAATAATGGTTTCTTAGACGTC
AGGTGGCACTTTTCGGGGAAATGTGCGCGGAACCCCTATTTGTTTATTTTTCTAAATACATTCAAATATG
TATCCGCTCATGAGACAATAACCCTGATAAATGCTTCAATAATATTGAAAAAGGAAGAGTATGAGTATTC
AACATTTCCGTGTCGCCCTTATTCCCTTTTTTGCGGCATTTTGCCTTCCTGTTTTTGCTCACCCAGAAAC
GCTGGTGAAAGTAAAAGATGCTGAAGATCAGTTGGGTGCACGAGTGGGTTACATCGAACTGGATCTCAAC
AGCGGTAAGATCCTTGAGAGTTTTCGCCCCGAAGAACGTTTTCCAATGATGAGCACTTTTAAAGTTCTGC
TATGTGGCGCGGTATTATCCCGTATTGACGCCGGGCAAGAGCAACTCGGTCGCCGCATACACTATTCTCA
GAATGACTTGGTTGAGTACTCACCAGTCACAGAAAAGCATCTTACGGATGGCATGACAGTAAGAGAATTA
TGCAGTGCTGCCATAACCATGAGTGATAACACTGCGGCCAACTTACTTCTGACAACGATCGGAGGACCGA
AGGAGCTAACCGCTTTTTTGCACAACATGGGGGATCATGTAACTCGCCTTGATCGTTGGGAACCGGAGCT
GAATGAAGCCATACCAAACGACGAGCGTGACACCACGATGCCTGTAGCAATGGCAACAACGTTGCGCAAA
CTATTAACTGGCGAACTACTTACTCTAGCTTCCCGGCAACAATTAATAGACTGGATGGAGGCGGATAAAG
TTGCAGGACCACTTCTGCGCTCGGCCCTTCCGGCTGGCTGGTTTATTGCTGATAAATCTGGAGCCGGTGA
GCGTGGGTCTCGCGGTATCATTGCAGCACTGGGGCCAGATGGTAAGCCCTCCCGTATCGTAGTTATCTAC
ACGACGGGGAGTCAGGCAACTATGGATGAACGAAATAGACAGATCGCTGAGATAGGTGCCTCACTGATTA
AGCATTGGTAACTGTCAGACCAAGTTTACTCATATATACTTTAGATTGATTTAAAACTTCATTTTTAATT
TAAAAGGATCTAGGTGAAGATCCTTTTTGATAATCTCATGACCAAAATCCCTTAACGTGAGTTTTCGTTC
CACTGAGCGTCAGACCCCGTAGAAAAGATCAAAGGATCTTCTTGAGATCCTTTTTTTCTGCGCGTAATCT
GCTGCTTGCAAACAAAAAAACCACCGCTACCAGCGGTGGTTTGTTTGCCGGATCAAGAGCTACCAACTCT
TTTTCCGAAGGTAACTGGCTTCAGCAGAGCGCAGATACCAAATACTGTCCTTCTAGTGTAGCCGTAGTTA
GGCCACCACTTCAAGAACTCTGTAGCACCGCCTACATACCTCGCTCTGCTAATCCTGTTACCAGTGGCTG
CTGCCAGTGGCGATAAGTCGTGTCTTACCGGGTTGGACTCAAGACGATAGTTACCGGATAAGGCGCAGCG
GTCGGGCTGAACGGGGGGTTCGTGCACACAGCCCAGCTTGGAGCGAACGACCTACACCGAACTGAGATAC
CTACAGCGTGAGCATTGAGAAAGCGCCACGCTTCCCGAAGGGAGAAAGGCGGACAGGTATCCGGTAAGCG
GCAGGGTCGGAACAGGAGAGCGCACGAGGGAGCTTCCAGGGGGAAACGCCTGGTATCTTTATAGTCCTGT
CGGGTTTCGCCACCTCTGACTTGAGCGTCGATTTTTGTGATGCTCGTCAGGGGGGCGGAGCCTATGGAAA
AACGCCAGCAACGCGGCCTTTTTACGGTTCCTGGCCTTTTGCTGGCCTTTTGCTCACATGTTCTTTCCTG
CGTTATCCCCTGATTCTGTGGATAACCGTATTACCGCCTTTGAGTGAGCTGATACCGCTCGCCGCAGCCG
AACGACCGAGCGCAGCGAGTCAGTGAGCGAGGAAGCGGAAGAGCGCCCAATACGCAAACCGCCTCTCCCC
GCGCGTTGGCCGATTCATTAATGCAGCTGGCACGACAGGTTTCCCGACTGGAAAGCGGGCAGTGAGCGCA
ACGCAATTAATGTGAGTTAGCTCACTCATTAGGCACCCCAGGCTTTACACTTTATGCTTCCGGCTCGTAT
GTTGTGTGGAATTGTGAGCGGATAACAATTTCACACAGGAAACAGCTATGACCATGATTACGC
Features (pLannotate 1.2.2; 28 found; start..end, strand, type, name):
    402..995     +  LTR            LTR: long terminal repeat from Moloney murine leukemia virus
   1058..1257    +  misc_feature   MMLV Ψ: packaging signal of Moloney murine leukemia virus (MMLV)
   1309..1397    +  misc_feature   MESV Ψ (fragment): packaging signal of murine embryonic stem cell virus
   1487..1896    +  CDS            gag (truncated) (fragment): truncated Moloney murine leukemia virus (MMLV) gag gene lacking the start codon
   1968..2051    +  CDS            large T antigen (fragment): large T antigen from SV40 (simian virus 40)
   2074..2208    +  polyA_signal   SV40 poly(A) signal: SV40 polyadenylation signal
   2395..3159    -  CDS            BirA(R118G) (fragment): promiscuous R118G mutant of the E. coli biotin protein ligase (Cronan, 2005) also known as BirA* or BioID
   3253..3576    -  CDS            FKBP1A: FKB1A_HUMAN - Also known as FKBP1, FKBP12. Experimental evidence at protein level: Swiss-Prot protein existence level 1. Keeps in an inactive conformation TGFBR1, the TGF-beta type I serine/threonine kinase receptor, preventing TGF-beta receptor activation in absence of ligand. Recruits SMAD7 to ACVR1B which prevents the association of SMAD2 and SMAD3 with the activin receptor complex, thereby blocking the activin signal. May modulate the RYR1 calcium channel activity. PPIases accelerate the folding of proteins. It catalyzes the cis-trans isomerization of proline imidic peptide bonds in oligop
   3680..3717    -  promoter       minimal CMV promoter: human cytomegalovirus (CMV) immediate early promoter
   3734..4004    -  protein_bind   tetracycline response element: contains seven copies of the tetracycline operator tetO tetracycline repressor TetR
   4019..4057    +  promoter       minimal CMV promoter: human cytomegalovirus (CMV) immediate early promoter
   4181..4459    +  CDS            FRB (sequence partly withheld): FKBP-rapamycin binding domain of human FRAP
   4475..4495    +  CDS            FLAG (fragment): FLAG® epitope tag, followed by an enterokinase cleavage site
   4547..4741    +  CDS            BirA(R118G) (fragment): promiscuous R118G mutant of the E. coli biotin protein ligase (Cronan, 2005) also known as BirA* or BioID
   4823..4870    +  protein_bind   FRT: FLP-mediated recombination occurs in the 8-bp core sequence TCTAGAAA (Turan and Bode, 2011). FLP recombinase from the Saccharomyces cerevisiae 2μ plasmid
   4878..4975    +  CDS            env (fragment): murine leukemia virus gPr80 envelope polyprotein precursor; env; proteolytically cleaved into gp70SU and p15TM subunits
   5017..5053    +  LTR            3' LTR (ΔU3) (fragment): self-inactivating 3' long terminal repeat (LTR) from Moloney murine leukemia virus
   5057..5254    +  LTR            3' LTR (ΔU3) (fragment): self-inactivating 3' long terminal repeat (LTR) from Moloney murine leukemia virus
   5953..6110    +  CDS            lacZα (fragment): LacZα fragment of β-galactosidase; lacZ fragment
   6116..6215    -  misc_feature   bom (fragment): basis of mobility region from pBR322
   6317..6351    -  CDS            rop (fragment): Rop protein, which maintains plasmids at low copy number; rop
   6448..6552    +  promoter       AmpR promoter: bla
   6553..7413    +  CDS            AmpR: β-lactamase; bla; confers resistance to ampicillin, carbenicillin, and related antibiotics
   7584..8172    +  rep_origin     ori: high-copy-number ColE1/pMB1/pBR322/pUC origin of replication
   8355..8447    +  CDS            lacI (fragment): lac repressor; lacI; The lac repressor binds to the lac operator to inhibit transcription in E. coli. This inhibition can be relieved by adding lactose or isopropyl-β-D-thiogalactopyranoside (IPTG).
   8460..8481    +  protein_bind   CAP binding site: CAP binding activates transcription in the presence of cAMP. E. coli catabolite activator protein
   8496..8526    +  promoter       lac promoter: promoter for the E. coli lac operon
   8534..8550    +  protein_bind   lac operator: The lac repressor binds to the lac operator to inhibit transcription in E. coli. This inhibition can be relieved by adding lactose or isopropyl-β-D-thiogalactopyranoside (IPTG). lac repressor encoded by lacI
