[The description below was written by a language model from this plasmid's Addgene catalogue record and pLannotate feature annotations shown in this document.]
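Description:
pSF3-Flag-FRB-Cbir_FKBP-Myc-Nbir is an 8,585 bp Split-BioID plasmid built on the pSF3 backbone, catalogued as a mammalian expression, retroviral and Flp/FRT vector. In bacteria it is maintained through a high-copy ColE1/pUC-type origin and an ampicillin resistance gene. The annotated sequence shows a Moloney murine leukemia virus framework: a 5' LTR, MMLV and MESV packaging signals, a truncated gag fragment, and a U3-deleted, self-inactivating 3' LTR. An FRT site lies just upstream of the 3' LTR. The catalogue lists hygromycin as a selectable marker and ganciclovir for negative selection when making stable cell lines, but no hygromycin or thymidine kinase coding sequences appear in the feature table. These selections may therefore depend on elements in the recipient cell line or on unannotated sequence, which the record does not clarify.

The payload is a pair of divergent expression units. The record names the promoter simply as CMV, whereas the annotation shows a tetracycline response element with seven tetO copies flanked by two oppositely oriented minimal CMV promoters, indicating a bidirectional, tetracycline-regulated arrangement. One direction drives FKBP (human FKBP12) joined via a linker and Myc tag to the N-terminal fragment (residues 2–256) of the promiscuous biotin ligase BirA R118G, followed by an SV40 polyadenylation signal. The other drives FRB fused through a FLAG tag and linker to the C-terminal fragment (residues 257–321). The catalogue places FLAG at the N terminus, while the annotation puts it after FRB. Because rapamycin induces FKBP–FRB dimerisation, the two inactive BirA* halves should reassemble only when the partners associate, restoring proximity biotinylation. The construct thus serves for conditional proteomic labelling of defined protein complexes.
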