Addgene plasmid #90009: pSF3-Flag-FRB-Cbir_FKBP-Myc-Nbir
Purpose: Split-BioID plasmid: Expresses C-terminally tagged CBir[257-321]-FRB and C-terminally tagged NBir[2-256]-FKBP
Depositing lab: Julien Béthune. Depositing organization: Universitaet Heidelberg. Publication: Split-BioID a conditional proteomics approach to monitor the composition of spatiotemporally defined protein complexes. Schopp IM, Amaya Ramirez CC, Debeljak J, Kreibich E, Skribbe M, Wild K, Bethune J. Nat Commun. 2017 Jun 6;8:15690. doi: 10.1038/ncomms15690. PubMed 28585547.
Backbone
  Vector backbone: pSF3
  Total vector size (bp): 8585
  Vector type: Mammalian Expression, Retroviral ; Flp/FRT
  Selectable markers: Hygromycin ; Ganciclovir (negative selection when making stable cell lines)
Growth in bacteria
  Bacterial resistance: Ampicillin, 100 μg/mL
  Growth temperature: 37°C
  Growth strain: NEB Stable
  Copy number: High Copy
Gene/Insert 1
  Gene/Insert name: FKBP-linker-Myc-NBirA*
  Insert size (bp): 1233
  Promoter: CMV
  Tag / fusion protein: Myc
  Cloning method: Unknown
  Sequencing primers: 5′ GTGGTTTGTCCAAACTCATC
Gene/Insert 2
  Gene/Insert name: FRB-linker-CBirA*
  Insert size (bp): 627
  Promoter: CMV
  Tag / fusion protein: FLAG (N terminal on insert)
  Cloning method: Unknown
  Sequencing primers: 5′ tatactttctagagaataggaac
Resource information
  A portion of this plasmid was derived from a plasmid made by: Addgene plasmids: pLXIN-Ap1g1-FKBP (#46946) and pEYFP-Mitotrap (#46942) kind gifts from Margaret Robinson and pCDNA3.1-MycBioID (#35700) kind gift from Kyle Roux
Terms and licenses: Academic/Nonprofit Terms; Industry Terms: Not Available to Industry
How to cite: pSF3-Flag-FRB-Cbir_FKBP-Myc-Nbir was a gift from Julien Béthune (Addgene plasmid # 90009 ; http://n2t.net/addgene:90009 ; RRID:Addgene_90009)
