>Addgene plasmid #90009 | pSF3-Flag-FRB-Cbir_FKBP-Myc-Nbir | addgene partial sequence | sequence record 182212 | Addgene Partial NGS Result
CACACACACAAACACAATCACACACACACACATCAATCAATCAATCAATCAATATACCAAAAATGATAGC
TCATACCTGTAATCTTAGATGTGGGAAGGCTAAAACAGCAGGCTACCCATGACTTCAAGGTCACCCTGGG
TTACAGAGTAGCTAATAGTCTAGCTTGAACTATAGTGTAGGATCTTTAAAAAAAAATTAACCAACCAACC
AACAAACAAACAAACAAACAACAACAACAACAAATGGAAGACAGAGGACAAAAAAAAATAAAAGAAAAAG
TAGAAAGCCAATGGAGATACTATCTTAAAATTAGAAATATTTATGACACATTCTGAATACTCCATGTTTA
TTTCAAGGAAGCCAATGTAACTTTAAGTACTATGGCCATTTAATGTAAATACTTAAGAAAAAAAACCAAA
TTAATTTTGATACATGCTGCATGTGAAAGACCCCCGCTGACGGGTAGTCAATCACTCAGAGGAGACCCTC
CCAAGGAACAGCGAGACCACAAGTCGGATGCAACTGCAAGAGGGTTTATTGGATACACGGGTACCCGGGC
GACTCAGTCAATCGGAGGACTGGCGCCCCGAGTGAGGGGTTGTGGGCTCGAGCTCGGGGAGCAGAAGCGC
GCGAACAGAAGTCGAGCTAGCTTGCCAAACCTACAGGTGGGGTCTTTCATTCCCCCCTTTTTCTGGAGAC
TAAATAAAATCTTTTATTTTATCTATGGCTCGTACTCTATAGGCTTCAGCTGGTGATATTGTTGAGTCAA
AACTAGAGCCTGGACCACTGATATCCTGTCTTTAACAAATTGGACTAATCCGGATCTGAAGTTCCTATAC
TTTCTAGAGAATAGGAACTTCGGAATAGGAACTTCGCGGCCAGATCCTCGTTATTACGGCAGGGTCGCGC
GTTCCATCGCGCGGCGTTCGCGACAGCACAGTGGCGGCCGCTCGAGCTTCTCTGCGCTTCTCAGGGAGAT
TTCTCCGCCCATCCAGGGCTTGATGATTCCGTCCTGCTCCAGCAGCAGAGCTCCCTGCTTGTCGATTCCT
CTGGAGATGCCGAAGATTTCCTTGTCGCCGATGATCAGCTTCACAGGTCTGTTGATGAAGTTGTCCAGCT
TCTCCCATCTGCTCAGGTAAGGAGCCAGTCCGTTAATGCCGCCGCCGGAGGAGCCGCCGCCCCGGGAGGC
GTAGGAGATCTGCTTGTCATCGTCGTCCTTGTAGTCGTTAATTAA
[270 nt withheld, positions 1236-1505]
ATGCCAGAGGATCATGTTTAAACAAACAATTGAGGCCGGCCGAATTCCGCGGAGGCTGGATCGGTCCCGG
TGTCTTCTATGGAGGTCAAAACAGCGTGGATGGCGTCTCCAGGCGATCTGACGGTTCACTAAACGAGCTC
TGCTTATATAGGCCTCCCACCGTACACGCCTACCCTCGAGTTTACCACTCCCTATCAGTGATAGAGAAAA
GTGAAAGTCGAGTTTACCACTCCCTATCAGTGATAGAGAAAAGTGAAAGTCGAGTTTACCACTCCCTATC
AGTGATAGAGAAAAGTGAAAGTCGAGTTTACCACTCCCTATCAGTGATAGAGAAAAGTGAAAGTCGAGTT
TACCACTCCCTATCAGTGATAGAGAAAAGTGAAAGTCGAGTTTACCACTCCCTATCAGTGATAGAGAAAA
GTGAAAGTCGAGTTTACCACTCCCTATCAGTGATAGAGAAAAGTGAAAAAGCTTGTAGGCGTGTACGGTG
GGAGGCCTATATAAGCAGAGCTCGTTTAGTGAACCGTCAGATCGCCTGGAGACGCCATCCACGCTGTTTT
GACCTCCATAGAAGACACCGGGACCGATCCAGCCTCCGCGGTCGAGCTAATCGATATGGGAGTGCAGGTG
GAAACCATCTCCCCAGGAGACGGGCGCACCTTCCCCAAGCGCGGCCAGACCTGCGTGGTGCACTACACCG
GGATGCTTGAAGATGGAAAGAAATTTGATTCCTCCCGGGACAGAAACAAGCCCTTTAAGTTTATGCTAGG
CAAGCAGGAGGTGATCCGAGGCTGGGAAGAAGGGGTTGCCCAGATGAGTGTGGGTCAGAGAGCCAAACTG
ACTATATCTCCAGATTATGCCTATGGTGCCACTGGGCACCCAGGCATCATCCCACCACATGCCACTCTCG
TCTTCGATGTGGAGCTTCTAAAACTGGAAACGCGTGGCGGCGGCTCCTCCGGCGGCGGCCAGATCTCCTA
CGCCTCCCGGGGCAAACATGAACAAAAACTCATCTCAGAAGAGGATCTCGACAAGGACAACACCGTGCCC
CTGAAGCTGATCGCCCTGCTGGCCAACGGCGAGTTCCACTCTGGCGAGCAGCTGGGAGAGACCCTGGGAA
TGAGCAGAGCCGCCATCAACAAGCACATCCAGACACTGAGAGACTGGGGAGTGGACGTGTTCACCGTGCC
TGGCAAGGGCTACAGCCTGCCTGAGCCTATCCAGCTGCTGAACGCCAAGCAGATCCTGGGACAGCTGGAT
GGCGGAAGCGTGGCCGTGCTGCCTGTGATCGACTCCACCAATCAGTACCTGCTGGACAGAATCGGAGAGC
TGAAGTCCGGCGACGCCTGCATCGCCGAGTACCAGCAGGCTGGCAGAGGAGGCAGAGGACGGAAGTGGTT
CAGCCCATTCGGAGCCAACCTGTACCTGTCCATGTTCTGGAGACTGGAGCAGGGACCTGCTGCTGCCATC
GGACTGAGTCTGGTGATCGGAATCGTGATGGCCGAGGTGCTGAGAAAGCTGGGAGCCGACAAGGTGAGAG
TGAAGTGGCCTAATGACCTGTACCTCCAGGACCGCAAGCTGGCTGGCATCCTGGTGGAGCTGACAGGCAA
GACAGGCGATGCCGCTCAGATCGTGATCGGAGCCGGAATCAACATGGCCATGAGAAGAGTGGAGGAGAGC
GTGGTGAACCAGGGCTGGATCACCCTGCAGGAGGCTGGCATCAACCTGGACCGGAACACCCTGGCCGCCA
TGCTGATCAGAGAGCTGAGAGCCGCTCTGGAGCTGTTCGAGCAGGAGAAACATGGATCCAGACCACCTCC
CCTGCGAGCTAAGCTGGACAGCCAATGACGGGTAAGAGAGTGACATTTTTCACTAACCTAAGACAGGAGG
GCCGTCAGAGCTACTGCCTAATCCAAAGACGGGTAAAAGTGATAAAAATGTATCACTCCAACCTAAGACA
GGCGCAGCTTCCGAGGGATTTGAGATCCAGACATGATAAGATACATTGATGAGTTTGGACAAACCAAAAC
TAGAATGCAGTGAAAAAAATGCCTTATTTGTGAAATTTGTGATGCTATTGCCTTATTTGTAACCATTATA
AGCTGCAATAAACAAGTTAACAACAACAATTGCATTCATTTTATGTTTCAGGTTCAGGGGGAGGTGTGGG
AGGTTTTTTAAAGCAAGTAAAACCTCTACAAATGTGGTATGGCTGATTATGATCTGAAGTTCCTATACTA
TTTGAAGAATAGGAACTTCGGAATAGGAACTTCGGATCTCATATGGCCATATGGGGGCGCCTAGAGAAGG
AGTGAGGGCTGGATAAAGGGAGGATCGAGGCGGGGTCGAACGAGGAGGTTCAAGGGGGAGAGACGGGGCG
GATGGAGGAAGAGGAGGCGGAGGCTTAGGGTGTACAAAGGGCTTGACCCAGGGAGGGGGGTCAAAAGCCA
AGGCTTCCCAGGTCACGATGTAGGGGACCTGGTCTGGGTGTCCATGCGGGCCAGGTGAAAAGACCTTGAT
CTTAACCTGGGTGATGAGGTCTCGGTTAAAGGTGCCGTCTCGCGGCCATCCGACGTTAAAGGTTGGCCAT
TCTGCAGAGCAGAAGGTAACCCAACGTCTCTTCTTGACATCTACCGACTGGTTGTGAGCGATCCGCTCGA
CATCTTTCCAGTGACCTAAGGTCAAACTTAAGGGAGTGGTAACAGGCTAGCCCGGGCCCATATTTTCAGA
CAAATACAGAAACACAGTCAGACAGAGACAACACAGAACGATGCTGCAGCAGACAAGACGCGCGGCGCGG
CTTCGGTCCCAAACCGAAAGCAAAAATTCAGACGGAGGCGGGAACTGTTTTAGGTTCTCGTCTCCTACCA
GAACCACATATCCCTCCTCTAAGGGGGGTGCACCAAAGAGTCCTAAACGATCGGGATTTTAGGACTCAGG
TCGGGCCACAAAAACGGCCCCCGAAGTCCCTGGGACGTCTCCCAGGGTTGCGGCCGGGTGTTCCGAACTC
GTCAGTTCCACCACGGGTCCGCCAGATACAGAGCTAGTTAGCTAACTAGTACCGACGCAGGCGCATAAAA
TCAGTCATAGACACTAGACAATCGGACAGACACAGATAAGTTGCTGGCCAGCTTACCTCCCGGTGGTGGG
TCGGTGGTCCCTGGGCAGGGGTCTCCCGATCCCGGACGAGCCCCCAAATGAAAGACCCCCGCTGACGGGT
AGTCAATCACTCAGAGGAGACCCTCCCAAGGAACAGCGAGACCACAAGTCGGATGCAACTGCAAGAGGGT
TTATTGGATACACGGGTACCCGGGCGACTCAGTCAATCGGAGGACTGGCGCGCCGAGTGAGGGGTTGTGG
GCTCTTTTATTGAGCTCGGGGAGCAGAAGCGCGCGAACAGAAGCGAGAAGCGAACTGATTGGTTAGTTCA
AATAAGGCACAGGGTCATTTCAGGTCCTTGGGGCACCCTGGAAACATCTGATGGTTCTCTAGAAACTGCT
GAGGGCTGGACCGCATCTGGGGACCATCTGTTCTTGGCCCTGAGCCGGGGCAGGAACTGCTTACCACAGA
TATCCTGTTTGGCCCATATTCAGCTGTTCCATCTGTTCTTGGCCCTGAGCCGGGGCAGGAACTGCTTACC
ACAGATATCCTGTTTGGCCCATATTCAGCTGTTCCATCTGTTCCTGACCTTGATCTGAACTTTTCTATTC
TCAGTTATGTATTTTTCCATGCCTTGCAAAATGGCGTTACTTAAGCTAGCTTGCCAAACCTACAGGTGGG
GTCTTTCACATGTATATGTCAAAAATAAAAATCAACTAATTGACTAGTAATTAATATGACTGGCATAATG
GGAAATTGATCCTGACAGATGCAAACTGGCTTCTCAGCAGCGCATTTATGTTGTCAACTGAGGAAGGAAA
CGTTAATGACAGAAACTCTAAGTAATTTCCACGTTTATCTATTTTTATTTATACTAGCTTTGGTAACAGG
AATATTGCAGCATTCATGCACATTGAAACCCTTATGAAATAAAAACATCTGTGCATTTAAAATGGAATTA
ACATTTTAAATGTTAAAAAAAGCTGGCTTAGCTTCCCCCCGCCCCCTAGGGCATAGAACAAGTCAAATGC
TTTATATATTTGAGTTTGGGATGTATTAGGAAACTCCTAAGAGCAAAGCTAGCTTGGCGTAATCATGGTC
ATAGCTGTTTCCTGTGTGAAATTGTTATCCGCTCACAATTCCACACAACATACGAGCCGGAAGCATAAAG
TGTAAAGCCTGGGGTGCCTAATGAGTGAGCTAACTCACATTAATTGCGTTGCGCTCACTGCCCGCTTTCC
AGTCGGGAAACCTGTCGTGCCAGCTGCATTAATGAATCGGCCAACGCGCGGGGAGAGGCGGTTTGCGTAT
TGGGCGCTCTTCCGCTTCCTCGCTCACTGACTCGCTGCGCTCGGTCGTTCGGCTGCGGCGAGCGGTATCA
GCTCACTCAAAGGCGGTAATACGGTTATCCACAGAATCAGGGGATAACGCAGGAAAGAACATGTGAGCAA
AAGGCCAGCAAAAGGCCAGGAACCGTAAAAAGGCCGCGTTGCTGGCGTTTTTCCATAGGCTCCGCCCCCC
TGACGAGCATCACAAAAATCGACGCTCAAGTCAGAGGTGGCGAAACCCGACAGGACTATAAAGATACCAG
GCGTTTCCCCCTGGAAGCTCCCTCGTGCGCTCTCCTGTTCCGACCCTGCCGCTTACCGGATACCTGTCCG
CCTTTCTCCCTTCGGGAAGCGTGGCGCTTTCTCATAGCTCACGCTGTAGGTATCTCAGTTCGGTGTAGGT
CGTTCGCTCCAAGCTGGGCTGTGTGCACGAACCCCCCGTTCAGCCCGACCGCTGCGCCTTATCCGGTAAC
TATCGTCTTGAGTCCAACCCGGTAAGACACGACTTATCGCCACTGGCAGCAGCCACTGGTAACAGGATTA
GCAGAGCGAGGTATGTAGGCGGTGCTACAGAGTTCTTGAAGTGGTGGCCTAACTACGGCTACACTAGAAG
AACAGTATTTGGTATCTGCGCTCTGCTGAAGCCAGTTACCTTCGGAAAAAGAGTTGGTAGCTCTTGATCC
GGCAAACAAACCACCGCTGGTAGCGGTGGTTTTTTTGTTTGCAAGCAGCAGATTACGCGCAGAAAAAAAG
GATCTCAAGAAGATCCTTTGATCTTTTCTACGGGGTCTGACGCTCAGTGGAACGAAAACTCACGTTAAGG
GATTTTGGTCATGAGATTATCAAAAAGGATCTTCACCTAGATCCTTTTAAATTAAAAATGAAGTTTTAAA
TCAATCTAAAGTATATATGAGTAAACTTGGTCTGACAGTTACCAATGCTTAATCAGTGAGGCACCTATCT
CAGCGATCTGTCTATTTCGTTCATCCATAGTTGCCTGACTCCCCGTCGTGTAGATAACTACGATACGGGA
GGGCTTACCATCTGGCCCCAGTGCTGCAATGATACCGCGAGACCCACGCTCACCGGCTCCAGATTTATCA
GCAATAAACCAGCCAGCCGGAAGGGCCGAGCGCAGAAGTGGTCCTGCAACTTTATCCGCCTCCATCCAGT
CTATTAATTGTTGCCGGGAAGCTAGAGTAAGTAGTTCGCCAGTTAATAGTTTGCGCAACGTTGTTGCCAT
TGCTACAGGCATCGTGGTGTCACGCTCGTCGTTTGGTATGGCTTCATTCAGCTCCGGTTCCCAACGATCA
AGGCGAGTTACATGATCCCCCATGTTGTGCAAAAAAGCGGTTAGCTCCTTCGGTCCTCCGATCGTTGTCA
GAAGTAAGTTGGCCGCAGTGTTATCACTCATGGTTATGGCAGCACTGCATAATTCTCTTACTGTCATGCC
ATCCGTAAGATGCTTTTCTGTGACTGGTGAGTACTCAACCAAGTCATTCTGAGAATAGTGTATGCGGCGA
CCGAGTTGCTCTTGCCCGGCGTCAATACGGGATAATACCGCGCCACATAGCAGAACTTTAAAAGTGCTCA
TCATTGGAAAACGTTCTTCGGGGCGAAAACTCTCAAGGATCTTACCGCTGTTGAGATCCAGTTCGATGTA
ACCCACTCGTGCACCCAACTGATCTTCAGCATCTTTTACTTTCACCAGCGTTTCTGGGTGAGCAAAAACA
GGAAGGCAAAATGCCGCAAAAAAGGGAATAAGGGCGACACGGAAATGTTGAATACTCATACTCTTCCTTT
TTCAATATTATTGAAGCATTTATCAGGGTTATTGTCTCATGAGCGGATACATATTTGAATGTATTTAGAA
AAATAAACAAATAGGGGTTCCGCGCACATTTCCCCGAAAAGTGCCACCTGACGTCTAAGAAACCATTATT
ATCATGACATTAACCTATAAAAATAGGCGTATCACGAGGCCCTTTCGTCTCGCGCGTTTCGGTGATGACG
GTGAAAACCTCTGACACATGCAGCTCCCGGAGACGGTCACAGCTTGTCTGTAAGCGGATGCCGGGAGCAG
ACAAGCCCGTCAGGGCGCGTCAGCGGGTGTTGGCGGGTGTCGGGGCTGGCTTAACTATGCGGCATCAGAG
CAGATTGTACTGAGAGTGCACCATATGCGGTGTGAAATACCGCACAGATGCGTAAGGAGAAAATACCGCA
TCAGGCGCCATTCGCCATTCAGGCTGCGCAACTGTTGGGAAGGGCGATCGGTGCGGGCCTCTTCGCTATT
ACGCCAGCTGGCGAAAGGGGGATGTGCTGCAAGGCGATTAAGTTGGGTAACGCCAGGGTTTTCCCAGTCA
CGACGTTGTAAAACGACGGCCAGTGAATTAATTCCAAGCTAAGTGAAAGACTCTGTCTCAAAAACCAACC
TGACACCTGAGCCGGAGCGTTG
